>Addgene plasmid #108804 | pBW1608_pCAG-PV1-PYL-L1-PhiC31-572C-BGHpA | depositor full sequence | sequence record 205085 | Full Sequence
CCCAAGCTTGGCGTAATCATGGTCATAGCTGTTTCCTGTGTGAAATTGTTATCCGCTCACAATTCCACAC
AACATACGAGCCGGAAGCATAAAGTGTAAAGCCTGGGGTGCCTAATGAGTGAGCTAACTCACATTAATTG
CGTTGCGCTCACTGCCCGCTTTCCAGTCGGGAAACCTGTCGTGCCAGCGGATCCGCATCTCAATTAGTCA
GCAACCATAGTCCCGCCCCTAACTCCGCCCAGTTCCGCCCATTCTCCGCCCCATGGCTGACTAATTTTTT
TTATTTATGCAGAGGCCGAGGCCGCCTCGGCCTCTGAGCTATTCCAGAAGTAGTGAGGAGGCTTTTTTGG
AGGCCTAGGCTTTTGCAAAAAGCTAACTTGTTTATTGCAGCTTATAATGGTTACAAATAAAGCAATAGCA
TCACAAATTTCACAAATAAAGCATTTTTTTCACTGCATTCTAGTTGTGGTTTGTCCAAACTCATCAATGT
ATCTTATCATGTCTGGATCCGCTGCATTAATGAATCGGCCAACGCGCGGGGAGAGGCGGTTTGCGTATTG
GGCGCTCTTCCGCTTCCTCGCTCACTGACTCGCTGCGCTCGGTCGTTCGGCTGCGGCGAGCGGTATCAGC
TCACTCAAAGGCGGTAATACGGTTATCCACAGAATCAGGGGATAACGCAGGAAAGAACATGTGAGCAAAA
GGCCAGCAAAAGGCCAGGAACCGTAAAAAGGCCGCGTTGCTGGCGTTTTTCCATAGGCTCCGCCCCCCTG
ACGAGCATCACAAAAATCGACGCTCAAGTCAGAGGTGGCGAAACCCGACAGGACTATAAAGATACCAGGC
GTTTCCCCCTGGAAGCTCCCTCGTGCGCTCTCCTGTTCCGACCCTGCCGCTTACCGGATACCTGTCCGCC
TTTCTCCCTTCGGGAAGCGTGGCGCTTTCTCATAGCTCACGCTGTAGGTATCTCAGTTCGGTGTAGGTCG
TTCGCTCCAAGCTGGGCTGTGTGCACGAACCCCCCGTTCAGCCCGACCGCTGCGCCTTATCCGGTAACTA
TCGTCTTGAGTCCAACCCGGTAAGACACGACTTATCGCCACTGGCAGCAGCCACTGGTAACAGGATTAGC
AGAGCGAGGTATGTAGGCGGTGCTACAGAGTTCTTGAAGTGGTGGCCTAACTACGGCTACACTAGAAGAA
CAGTATTTGGTATCTGCGCTCTGCTGAAGCCAGTTACCTTCGGAAAAAGAGTTGGTAGCTCTTGATCCGG
CAAACAAACCACCGCTGGTAGCGGTGGTTTTTTTGTTTGCAAGCAGCAGATTACGCGCAGAAAAAAAGGA
TCTCAAGAAGATCCTTTGATCTTTTCTACGGGGTCTGACGCTCAGTGGAACGAAAACTCACGTTAAGGGA
TTTTGGTCATGAGATTATCAAAAAGGATCTTCACCTAGATCCTTTTAAATTAAAAATGAAGTTTTAAATC
AATCTAAAGTATATATGAGTAAACTTGGTCTGACAGTTACCAATGCTTAATCAGTGAGGCACCTATCTCA
GCGATCTGTCTATTTCGTTCATCCATAGTTGCCTGACTCCCCGTCGTGTAGATAACTACGATACGGGAGG
GCTTACCATCTGGCCCCAGTGCTGCAATGATACCGCGAGACCCACGCTCACCGGCTCCAGATTTATCAGC
AATAAACCAGCCAGCCGGAAGGGCCGAGCGCAGAAGTGGTCCTGCAACTTTATCCGCCTCCATCCAGTCT
ATTAATTGTTGCCGGGAAGCTAGAGTAAGTAGTTCGCCAGTTAATAGTTTGCGCAACGTTGTTGCCATTG
CTACAGGCATCGTGGTGTCACGCTCGTCGTTTGGTATGGCTTCATTCAGCTCCGGTTCCCAACGATCAAG
GCGAGTTACATGATCCCCCATGTTGTGCAAAAAAGCGGTTAGCTCCTTCGGTCCTCCGATCGTTGTCAGA
AGTAAGTTGGCCGCAGTGTTATCACTCATGGTTATGGCAGCACTGCATAATTCTCTTACTGTCATGCCAT
CCGTAAGATGCTTTTCTGTGACTGGTGAGTACTCAACCAAGTCATTCTGAGAATAGTGTATGCGGCGACC
GAGTTGCTCTTGCCCGGCGTCAATACGGGATAATACCGCGCCACATAGCAGAACTTTAAAAGTGCTCATC
ATTGGAAAACGTTCTTCGGGGCGAAAACTCTCAAGGATCTTACCGCTGTTGAGATCCAGTTCGATGTAAC
CCACTCGTGCACCCAACTGATCTTCAGCATCTTTTACTTTCACCAGCGTTTCTGGGTGAGCAAAAACAGG
AAGGCAAAATGCCGCAAAAAAGGGAATAAGGGCGACACGGAAATGTTGAATACTCATACTCTTCCTTTTT
CAATATTATTGAAGCATTTATCAGGGTTATTGTCTCATGAGCGGATACATATTTGAATGTATTTAGAAAA
ATAAACAAATAGGGGTTCCGCGCACATTTCCCCGAAAAGTGCCACCTGGGTCGACATTGATTATTGACTA
GTTATTAATAGTAATCAATTACGGGGTCATTAGTTCATAGCCCATATATGGAGTTCCGCGTTACATAACT
TACGGTAAATGGCCCGCCTGGCTGACCGCCCAACGACCCCCGCCCATTGACGTCAATAATGACGTATGTT
CCCATAGTAACGCCAATAGGGACTTTCCATTGACGTCAATGGGTGGAGTATTTACGGTAAACTGCCCACT
TGGCAGTACATCAAGTGTATCATATGCCAAGTACGCCCCCTATTGACGTCAATGACGGTAAATGGCCCGC
CTGGCATTATGCCCAGTACATGACCTTATGGGACTTTCCTACTTGGCAGTACATCTACGTATTAGTCATC
GCTATTACCATGGTCGAGGTGAGCCCCACGTTCTGCTTCACTCTCCCCATCTCCCCCCCCTCCCCACCCC
CAATTTTGTATTTATTTATTTTTTAATTATTTTGTGCAGCGATGGGGGCGGGGGGGGGGGGGGCGCGCGC
CAGGCGGGGCGGGGCGGGGCGAGGGGCGGGGCGGGGCGAGGCGGAAAGGTGCGGCGGCAGCCAATCAGAG
CGGCGCGCTCCGAAAGTTTCCTTTTATGGCGAGGCGGCGGCGGCGGCGGCCCTATAAAAAGCGAAGCGCG
CGGCGGGCGGGAGTCGCTGCGTTGCCTTCGCCCCGTGCCCCGCTCCGCGCCGCCTCGCGCCGCCCGCCCC
GGCTCTGACTGACCGCGTTACTCCCACAGGTGAGCGGGCGGGACGGCCCTTCTCCTCCGGGCTGTAATTA
GCGCTTGGTTTAATGACGGCTCGTTTCTTTTCTGTGGCTGCGTGAAAGCCTTAAAGGGCTCCGGGAGGGC
CCTTTGTGCGGGGGGGAGCGGCTCGGGGGGTGCGTGCGTGTGTGTGTGCGTGGGGAGCGCCGCGTGCGGC
TCCGCGCTGCCCGGCGGCTGTGAGCGCTGCGGGCGCGGCGCGGGGCTTTGTGCGCTCCGCAGTGTGCGCG
AGGGGAGCGCGGCCGGGGGCGGTGCCCCGCGGTGCGGGGGGGGCTGCGAGGGGAACAAAGGCTGCGTGCG
GGGTGTGTGCGTGGGGGGGTGAGCAGGGGGTGTGGGCGCGGCGGTCGGGCTGTAACCCCCCCCTGCACCC
CCCTCCCCGAGTTGCTGAGCACGGCCCGGCTTCGGGTGCGGGGCTCCGTACGGGGCGTGGCGCGGGGCTC
GCCGTGCCGGGCGGGGGGTGGCGGCAGGTGGGGGTGCCGGGCGGGGCGGGGCCGCCTCGGGCCGGGGAGG
GCTCGGGGGAGGGGCGCGGCGGCCCCCGGAGCGCCGGCGGCTGTCGAGGCGCGGCGAGCCGCAGCCATTG
CCTTTTATGGTAATCGTGCGAGAGGGCGCAGGGACTTCCTTTGTCCCAAATCTGTGCGGAGCCGAAATCT
GGGAGGCGCCGCCGCACCCCCTCTAGCGGGCGCGGGGCGAAGCGGTGCGGCGCCGGCAGGAAGGAAATGG
GCGGGGAGGGCCTTCGTGCGTCGCCGCGCCGCCGTCCCCTTCTCCCTCTCCAGCCTCGGGGCTGTCCGCG
GGGGGACGGCTGCCTTCGGGGGGGACGGGGCAGGGCGGGGTTCGGCTTCTGGCGTGTGACCGGCGGCTCT
AGAGCCTCTGCTAACCATGTTCATGCCTTCTTCTTTTTCCTACAGCTCCTGGGCAACGTGCTGGTTATTG
TGCTGTCTCATCATTTTGGCAAAGAATTGATTAATTCGAGCGAAGGCGCGCCCATTACTCGCATCCATTC
TCAGGCTGTCTCGTCTCGTCTCGCACGCGTGCCGCCACCATGGCGCCAACTCAAGACGAGTTCACCCAAC
TCTCCCAATCAATCGCCGAGTTCCACACGTACCAACTCGGTAACGGCCGTTGCTCATCTCTCCTAGCTCA
GCGAATCCACGCGCCGCCGGAAACAGTATGGTCCGTGGTGAGACGTTTCGATAGGCCACAGATTTACAAA
CACTTCATCAAAAGCTGTAACGTGAGTGAAGATTTCGAGATGCGAGTGGGATGCACGCGCGACGTGAACG
TGATAAGTGGATTACCGGCGAATACGTCTCGAGAGAGATTAGATCTGTTGGACGATGATCGGAGAGTGAC
TGGGTTTAGTATAACCGGTGGTGAACATAGGCTGAGGAATTATAAATCGGTTACGACGGTTCATAGATTT
GAGAAAGAAGAAGAAGAAGAAAGGATCTGGACCGTTGTTTTGGAATCTTATGTTGTTGATGTACCGGAAG
GTAATTCGGAGGAAGATACGAGATTGTTTGCTGATACGGTTATTAGATTGAATCTTCAGAAACTTGCTTC
GATCACTGAAGCTATGAACTACCCATACGATGTTCCAGATTACGCTTCCGGAGGGTCTGGCTCCGGATCA
AGTGGTGGCAGCGGTACCCAGGGCACCCCCATCGAGAAGAGAGCCAGCATCACCTGGGCCAAGCCTCCCA
CCGACGACGACGAGGATGACGCCCAGGACGGCACCGAGGACGTGGCCGCCCCCAAGAAAAAGCGGAAGGT
GTGAGAATTCCTGTGCCTTCTAGTTGCCAGCCATCTGTTGTTTGCCCCTCCCCCGTGCCTTCCTTGACCC
TGGAAGGTGCCACTCCCACTGTCCTTTCCTAATAAAATGAGGAAATTGCATCGCATTGTCTGAGTAGGTG
TCATTCTATTCTGGGGGGTGGGGTGGGGCAGGACAGCAAGGGGGAGGATTGGGAAGACAATAGCAGGCAT
GCTGGGGATGCGGTGGGCTCTATGGCTTCTGAGGCGGAAAGAACCAGCTGGGGCTCTAGGGGGTATCCCC
ACGCGCCCTGTAGCGTGTACCGCTGGGAGTTCGTAGACGGAAACAAACGCAGAATCCAAGCGCGGCCGCC
CAGGATACATAGATTACCACAACTCCGAGCCCTTCCACCGCTAGCGCACTCCTCAGGTGCAGGCTGCCTA
TCAGAAGGTGGTGGCTGGTGTGGCCAATGCCCTGGCTCACAAATACCACTGAGATCTTTTTCCCTCTGCC
AAAAATTATGGGGACATCATGAAGCCCCTTGAGCATCTGACTTCTGGCTAATAAAGGAAATTTATTTTCA
TTGCAATAGTGTGTTGGAATTTTTTGTGTCTCTCACTCGGAAGGACATATGGGAGGGCAAATCATTTAAA
ACATCAGAATGAGTATTTGGTTTAGAGTTTGGCAACATATGCCCATATGCTGGCTGCCATGAACAAAGGT
TGGCTATAAAGAGGTCATCAGTATATGAAACAGCCCCCTGCTGTCCATTCCTTATTCCATAGAAAAGCCT
TGACTTGAGGTTAGATTTTTTTTATATTTTGTTTTGTGTTATTTTTTTCTTTAACATCCCTAAAATTTTC
CTTACATGTTTTACTAGCCAGATTTTTCCTCCTCTCCTGACTACTCCCAGTCATAGCTGTCCCTCTTCTC
TTATGGAGATCCCTCGACCTGCAG
Features (pLannotate 1.2.2; 20 found; start..end, strand, type, name):
     46..62      -  protein_bind   lac operator: The lac repressor binds to the lac operator to inhibit transcription in E. coli. This inhibition can be relieved by adding lactose or isopropyl-β-D-thiogalactopyranoside (IPTG). lac repressor encoded by lacI
     70..100     -  promoter       lac promoter: promoter for the E. coli lac operon
    115..136     -  protein_bind   CAP binding site: CAP binding activates transcription in the presence of cAMP. E. coli catabolite activator protein
    149..188     -  CDS            lacI (fragment): lac repressor; lacI; The lac repressor binds to the lac operator to inhibit transcription in E. coli. This inhibition can be relieved by adding lactose or isopropyl-β-D-thiogalactopyranoside (IPTG).
    195..217     +  promoter       SV40 promoter (fragment): SV40 enhancer and early promoter
    221..355     +  rep_origin     SV40 ori: SV40 origin of replication
    375..509     +  polyA_signal   SV40 poly(A) signal: SV40 polyadenylation signal
    511..565     -  CDS            lacI (fragment): lac repressor; lacI; The lac repressor binds to the lac operator to inhibit transcription in E. coli. This inhibition can be relieved by adding lactose or isopropyl-β-D-thiogalactopyranoside (IPTG).
    748..1336    -  rep_origin     ori: high-copy-number ColE1/pMB1/pBR322/pUC origin of replication
   1507..2367    -  CDS            AmpR: β-lactamase; bla; confers resistance to ampicillin, carbenicillin, and related antibiotics
   2368..2472    -  promoter       AmpR promoter: bla
   2503..2882    +  enhancer       CMV enhancer: human cytomegalovirus immediate early enhancer
   2884..3159    +  promoter       chicken β-actin promoter: No description available
   3160..4175    +  intron         chimeric intron: chimera between introns from chicken β-actin and rabbit β-globin
   4319..4849    +  CDS            PYL1 (fragment): PYL1_ARATH - Also known as RCAR12. Experimental evidence at protein level: Swiss-Prot protein existence level 1. Receptor for abscisic acid (ABA) required for ABA-mediated responses such as stomatal closure and germination inhibition. Inhibits the activity of group-A protein phosphatases type 2C (PP2Cs) when activated by ABA (PubMed:19407143, PubMed:19855379, PubMed:19893533, PubMed:19898420, PubMed:23844015, PubMed:21658606). Can be activated by both (-)-ABA and (+)-ABA (PubMed:23844015). From Arabidopsis thaliana (Mouse-ear cress).
   4850..4877    +  CDS            3xHA (fragment): three tandem HA epitope tags
   5051..5275    +  polyA_signal   bGH poly(A) signal: bovine growth hormone polyadenylation signal
   5279..5300    +  promoter       SV40 promoter (fragment): SV40 enhancer and early promoter
   5438..5509    +  CDS            HBB (fragment): HBB_PONPY - Experimental evidence at transcript level: Swiss-Prot protein existence level 2. Involved in oxygen transport from the lung to the various peripheral tissues. From Pongo pygmaeus (Bornean orangutan).
   5580..5635    +  polyA_signal   β-globin poly(A) signal: rabbit β-globin polyadenylation signal (Gil and Proudfoot, 1987)
