[The description below was written by a language model from this plasmid's Addgene catalogue record and pLannotate feature annotations shown in this document.]
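Description:
pBW1608_pCAG-PV1-PYL-L1-PhiC31-572C-BGHpA is a mammalian expression plasmid built on the pCAGGS backbone that encodes one half of a chemically inducible split PhiC31 integrase. It is maintained in E. coli through a high-copy ColE1/pUC-type origin and selected with ampicillin via the β-lactamase gene. The backbone also carries remnants typical of pCAGGS, including lac regulatory fragments, an SV40 origin with an SV40 polyadenylation signal, and residual β-globin sequence with the rabbit β-globin poly(A) signal downstream of the cassette.

Expression is driven by the CAG promoter, annotated as the CMV immediate-early enhancer, the chicken β-actin promoter and a chimeric β-actin/β-globin intron, which together give strong constitutive transcription in many mammalian cell types. The open reading frame, cloned between KpnI and EcoRI, begins with a fragment of the Arabidopsis abscisic acid receptor PYL1, which serves as a chemically induced dimerization (CID) domain. According to the plasmid name and catalogue entry, this is joined through a linker (L1) to the PhiC31 integrase fragment running from residue 572 to the C-terminus, with a C-terminal nuclear localization signal. Transcripts terminate at the bovine growth hormone poly(A) signal. The automated annotation does not label the short integrase fragment or the NLS, and it marks a brief partial match to an HA-tag sequence just after PYL1, which probably falls in the linker region.

By itself the fragment should lack recombinase activity. It is presumably meant to be co-expressed with a complementary N-terminal PhiC31 fragment fused to the PYL binding partner, so that abscisic acid brings the halves together and restores site-specific recombination. That partner construct is not described in this record. The plasmid fits small-molecule control of recombinase-based genetic switches in synthetic biology.
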