Addgene plasmid #108804: pBW1608_pCAG-PV1-PYL-L1-PhiC31-572C-BGHpA
Purpose: Expresses aa572 to C-terminus of PhiC31 integrase fused to PYL CID
Depositing lab: Wilson Wong. Depositing organization: Boston University Main Campus. Publication: High-performance chemical- and light-inducible recombinases in mammalian cells and mice. Weinberg BH, Cho JH, Agarwal Y, Pham NTH, Caraballo LD, Walkosz M, Ortega C, Trexler M, Tague N, Law B, Benman WKJ, Letendre J, Beal J, Wong WW. Nat Commun. 2019 Oct 24;10(1):4845. doi: 10.1038/s41467-019-12800-7. PubMed 31649244.
Backbone
  Vector backbone: pCAGGS
  Vector type: Mammalian Expression, Cre/Lox, Synthetic Biology
Growth in bacteria
  Bacterial resistance: Ampicillin, 100 μg/mL
  Growth temperature: 37°C
  Growth strain: NEB Stable
  Copy number: High Copy
Gene/Insert
  Gene/Insert name: PhiC31 integrase fragment aa572 to C-terminus
  Species: Synthetic
  Promoter: pCAG
  Tag / fusion protein: PYL (N terminal on insert); NLS (C terminal on insert)
  Cloning method: Restriction Enzyme; 5′ cloning site KpnI (not destroyed); 3′ cloning site EcoRI (not destroyed)
Terms and licenses: Academic/Nonprofit Terms; Industry Terms: Not Available to Industry
Depositor comments: Please visit https://www.biorxiv.org/content/10.1101/747121v1 for bioRxiv preprint.
How to cite: pBW1608_pCAG-PV1-PYL-L1-PhiC31-572C-BGHpA was a gift from Wilson Wong (Addgene plasmid # 108804 ; http://n2t.net/addgene:108804 ; RRID:Addgene_108804)
