>Addgene plasmid #108804 | pBW1608_pCAG-PV1-PYL-L1-PhiC31-572C-BGHpA | addgene partial sequence | sequence record 217466 | Addgene Partial NGS Result
TGCACCCCCCTCCCCGAGTTGCTGAGCACGGCCCGGCTTCGGGTGCGGGGCTCCGTACGGGGCGTGGCGC
GGGGCTCGCCGTGCCGGGCGGGGGGTGGCGGCAGGTGGGGGTGCCGGGCGGGGCGGGGCCGCCTCGGGCC
GGGGAGGGCTCGGGGGAGGGGCGCGGCGGCCCCCGGAGCGCCGGCGGCTGTCGAGGCGCGGCGAGCCGCA
GCCATTGCCTTTTATGGTAATCGTGCGAGAGGGCGCAGGGACTTCCTTTGTCCCAAATCTGTGCGGAGCC
GAAATCTGGGAGGCGCCGCCGCACCCCCTCTAGCGGGCGCGGGGCGAAGCGGTGCGGCGCCGGCAGGAAG
GAAATGGGCGGGGAGGGCCTTCGTGCGTCGCCGCGCCGCCGTCCCCTTCTCCCTCTCCAGCCTCGGGGCT
GTCCGCGGGGGGACGGCTGCCTTCGGGGGGGACGGGGCAGGGCGGGGTTCGGCTTCTGGCGTGTGACCGG
CGGCTCTAGAGCCTCTGCTAACCATGTTCATGCCTTCTTCTTTTTCCTACAGCTCCTGGGCAACGTGCTG
GTTATTGTGCTGTCTCATCATTTTGGCAAAGAATTGATTAATTCGAGCGAAGGCGCGCCCATTACTCGCA
TCCATTCTCAGGCTGTCTCGTCTCGTCTCGCACGCGTGCCGCCACCATGGCGCCAACTCAAGACGAGTTC
ACCCAACTCTCCCAATCAATCGCCGAGTTCCACACGTACCAACTCGGTAACGGCCGTTGCTCATCTCTCC
TAGCTCAGCGAATCCACGCGCCGCCGGAAACAGTATGGTCCGTGGTGAGACGTTTCGATAGGCCACAGAT
TTACAAACACTTCATCAAAAGCTGTAACGTGAGTGAAGATTTCGAGATGCGAGTGGGATGCACGCGCGAC
GTGAACGTGATAAGTGGATTACCGGCGAATACGTCTCGAGAGAGATTAGATCTGTTGGACGATGATCGGA
GAGTGACTGGGTTTAGTATAACCGGTGGTGAACATAGGCTGAGGAATTATAAATCGGTTACGACGGTTCA
TAGATTTGAGAAAGAAGAAGAAGAAGAAAGGATCTGGACCGTTGTTTTGGAATCTTATGTTGTTGATGTA
CCGGAAGGTAATTCGGAGGAAGATACGAGATTGTTTGCTGATACGGTTATTAGATTGAATCTTCAGAAAC
TTGCTTCGATCACTGAAGCTATGAACTACCCATACGATGTTCCAGATTACGCTTCCGGAGGGTCTGGCTC
CGGATCAAGTGGTGGCAGCGGTACCCAGGGCACCCCCATCGAGAAGAGAGCCAGCATCACCTGGGCCAAG
CCTCCCACCGACGACGACGAGGATGACGCCCAGGACGGCACCGAGGACGTGGCCGCCCCCAAGAAAAAGC
GGAAGGTGTGAGAATTCCTGTGCCTTCTAGTTGCCAGCCATCTGTTGTTTGCCCCTCCCCCGTGCCTTCC
TTGACCCTGGAAGGTGCCACTCCCACTGTCCTTTCCTAATAAAATGAGGAAATTGCATCGCATTGTCTGA
GTAGGTGTCATTCTATTCTGGGGGGTGGGGTGGGGCAGGACAGCAAGGGGGAGGATTGGGAAGACAATAG
CAGGCATGCTGGGGATGCGGTGGGCTCTATGGCTTCTGAGGCGGAAAGAACCAGCTGGGGCTCTAGGGGG
TATCCCCACGCGCCCTGTAGCGTGTACCGCTGGGAGTTCGTAGACGGAAACAAACGCAGAATCCAAGCGC
GGCCGCCCAGGATACATAGATTACCACAACTCCGAGCCCTTCCACCGCTAGCGCACTCCTCAGGTGCAGG
CTGCCTATCAGAAGGTGGTGGCTGGTGTGGCCAATGCCCTGGCTCACAAATACCACTGAGATCTTTTTCC
CTCTGCCAAAAATTATGGGGACATCATGAAGCCCCTTGAGCATCTGACTTCTGGCTAATAAAGGAAATTT
ATTTTCATTGCAATAGTGTGTTGGAATTTTTTGTGTCTCTCACTCGGAAGGACATATGGGAGGGCAAATC
ATTTAAAACATCAGAATGAGTATTTGGTTTAGAGTTTGGCAACATATGCCCATATGCTGGCTGCCATGAA
CAAAGGTTGGCTATAAAGAGGTCATCAGTATATGAAACAGCCCCCTGCTGTCCATTCCTTATTCCATAGA
AAAGCCTTGACTTGAGGTTAGATTTTTTTTATATTTTGTTTTGTGTTATTTTTTTCTTTAACATCCCTAA
AATTTTTCTTACATGTTTTACTAGCCAGATTTTTCCTCCTCTCCTGACTACTCCCAGTCATAGCTGTCCC
TCTTCTCTTATGGAGATCCCTCGACCTGCAGCCCAAGCTTGGCGTAATCATGGTCATAGCTGTTTCCTGT
GTGAAATTGTTATCCGCTCACAATTCCACACAACATACGAGCCGGAAGCATAAAGTGTAAAGCCTGGGGT
GCCTAATGAGTGAGCTAACTCACATTAATTGCGTTGCGCTCACTGCCCGCTTTCCAGTCGGGAAACCTGT
CGTGCCAGCGGATCCGCATCTCAATTAGTCAGCAACCATAGTCCCGCCCCTAACTCCGCCCAGTTCCGCC
CATTCTCCGCCCCATGGCTGACTAATTTTTTTTATTTATGCAGAGGCCGAGGCCGCCTCGGCCTCTGAGC
TATTCCAGAAGTAGTGAGGAGGCTTTTTTGGAGGCCTAGGCTTTTGCAAAAAGCTAACTTGTTTATTGCA
GCTTATAATGGTTACAAATAAAGCAATAGCATCACAAATTTCACAAATAAAGCATTTTTTTCACTGCATT
CTAGTTGTGGTTTGTCCAAACTCATCAATGTATCTTATCATGTCTGGATCCGCTGCATTAATGAATCGGC
CAACGCGCGGGGAGAGGCGGTTTGCGTATTGGGCGCTCTTCCGCTTCCTCGCTCACTGACTCGCTGCGCT
CGGTCGTTCGGCTGCGGCGAGCGGTATCAGCTCACTCAAAGGCGGTAATACGGTTATCCACAGAATCAGG
GGATAACGCAGGAAAGAACATGTGAGCAAAAGGCCAGCAAAAGGCCAGGAACCGTAAAAAGGCCGCGTTG
CTGGCGTTTTTCCATAGGCTCCGCCCCCCTGACGAGCATCACAAAAATCGACGCTCAAGTCAGAGGTGGC
GAAACCCGACAGGACTATAAAGATACCAGGCGTTTCCCCCTGGAAGCTCCCTCGTGCGCTCTCCTGTTCC
GACCCTGCCGCTTACCGGATACCTGTCCGCCTTTCTCCCTTCGGGAAGCGTGGCGCTTTCTCATAGCTCA
CGCTGTAGGTATCTCAGTTCGGTGTAGGTCGTTCGCTCCAAGCTGGGCTGTGTGCACGAACCCCCCGTTC
AGCCCGACCGCTGCGCCTTATCCGGTAACTATCGTCTTGAGTCCAACCCGGTAAGACACGACTTATCGCC
ACTGGCAGCAGCCACTGGTAACAGGATTAGCAGAGCGAGGTATGTAGGCGGTGCTACAGAGTTCTTGAAG
TGGTGGCCTAACTACGGCTACACTAGAAGAACAGTATTTGGTATCTGCGCTCTGCTGAAGCCAGTTACCT
TCGGAAAAAGAGTTGGTAGCTCTTGATCCGGCAAACAAACCACCGCTGGTAGCGGTGGTTTTTTTGTTTG
CAAGCAGCAGATTACGCGCAGAAAAAAAGGATCTCAAGAAGATCCTTTGATCTTTTCTACGGGGTCTGAC
GCTCAGTGGAACGAAAACTCACGTTAAGGGATTTTGGTCATGAGATTATCAAAAAGGATCTTCACCTAGA
TCCTTTTAAATTAAAAATGAAGTTTTAAATCAATCTAAAGTATATATGAGTAAACTTGGTCTGACAGTTA
CCAATGCTTAATCAGTGAGGCACCTATCTCAGCGATCTGTCTATTTCGTTCATCCATAGTTGCCTGACTC
CCCGTCGTGTAGATAACTACGATACGGGAGGGCTTACCATCTGGCCCCAGTGCTGCAATGATACCGCGAG
ACCCACGCTCACCGGCTCCAGATTTATCAGCAATAAACCAGCCAGCCGGAAGGGCCGAGCGCAGAAGTGG
TCCTGCAACTTTATCCGCCTCCATCCAGTCTATTAATTGTTGCCGGGAAGCTAGAGTAAGTAGTTCGCCA
GTTAATAGTTTGCGCAACGTTGTTGCCATTGCTACAGGCATCGTGGTGTCACGCTCGTCGTTTGGTATGG
CTTCATTCAGCTCCGGTTCCCAACGATCAAGGCGAGTTACATGATCCCCCATGTTGTGCAAAAAAGCGGT
TAGCTCCTTCGGTCCTCCGATCGTTGTCAGAAGTAAGTTGGCCGCAGTGTTATCACTCATGGTTATGGCA
GCACTGCATAATTCTCTTACTGTCATGCCATCCGTAAGATGCTTTTCTGTGACTGGTGAGTACTCAACCA
AGTCATTCTGAGAATAGTGTATGCGGCGACCGAGTTGCTCTTGCCCGGCGTCAATACGGGATAATACCGC
GCCACATAGCAGAACTTTAAAAGTGCTCATCATTGGAAAACGTTCTTCGGGGCGAAAACTCTCAAGGATC
TTACCGCTGTTGAGATCCAGTTCGATGTAACCCACTCGTGCACCCAACTGATCTTCAGCATCTTTTACTT
TCACCAGCGTTTCTGGGTGAGCAAAAACAGGAAGGCAAAATGCCGCAAAAAAGGGAATAAGGGCGACACG
GAAATGTTGAATACTCATACTCTTCCTTTTTCAATATTATTGAAGCATTTATCAGGGTTATTGTCTCATG
AGCGGATACATATTTGAATGTATTTAGAAAAATAAACAAATAGGGGTTCCGCGCACATTTCCCCGAAAAG
TGCCACCTGGGTCGACATTGATTATTGACTAGTTATTAATAGTAATCAATTACGGGGTCATTAGTTCATA
GCCCATATATGGAGTTCCGCGTTACATAACTTACGGTAAATGGCCCGCCTGGCTGACCGCCCAACGACCC
CCGCCCATTGACGTCAATAATGACGTATGTTCCCATAGTAACGCCAATAGGGACTTTCCATTGACGTCAA
TGGGTGGAGTATTTACGGTAAACTGCCCACTTGGCAGTACATCAAGTGTATCATATGCCAAGTACGCCCC
CTATTGACGTCAATGACGGTAAATGGCCCGCCTGGCATTATGCCCAGTACATGACCTTATGGGACTTTCC
TACTTGGCAGTACATCTACGTATTAGTCATCGCTATTACCATGGTCGAGGTGAGCCCCACGTTCTGCTTC
ACTCTCCCCATCTCCCCCCCCTCCCCACCCCCAATTTTGTATTTATTTATTTTTTAATTATTTTGTGCAG
CGATGGGGGCGGGGGG
